>Addgene plasmid #230544 | AiP1891 - pAAV-AiE2578m-minBG-SYFP2-WPRE3-BGHpA | addgene full sequence | sequence record 461974 | Addgene NGS Result
CCTGCAGGCAGCTGCGCGCTCGCTCGCTCACTGAGGCCGCCCGGGCGTCGGGCGACCTTTGGTCGCCCGG
CCTCAGTGAGCGAGCGAGCGCGCAGAGAGGGAGTGGCCAACTCCATCACTAGGGGTTCCTGCGGCCGCAG
AGAGAGAGAGAAAGAGAGAGAGGGAGGGAGAGAGAGGAGAATTCAGTCAAAGCTGAGTTCAATATGGTTG
GGTTCTAATCTCGCATTTCTTAGCAGAGGCACATTTTTCTTTTGGATCTGAAAGCACTGCTGGCTGCTAT
CTGCGGTAAGAAATACCGTCCTGAGGCAGATGTCTATTTCCTCTGCCAGGCTGGTGTGGAAGCCGACCCT
GTTTCCTCTTCCATCTGGATGCTGGGGAAGCAGTAAGGAGGTGTCAAGCATTCTGCCCCAAACATTCTTT
CTCATCCGCGTGCTCTCGTGCTAGCTAACATCTTTTAAAATAGCAGCAAATGGCTCCGAAAGAGATAACT
TAAGCCTGTGAAGCCAGGACAACAGCGAGGGAAGCGGAATCTCTGAATTTGTGATCCATGCCCATTCTGA
CATCTAGGCAAGCTTTGAACTACAAGTCCTGGCTTCGAATCTCAGCTCTTAAGCAGCTTGCCGTGGACAG
TATTGGAGGGTGTAATCTCTGAATTGCATTGCAGATTCATTAATATGAATGTGAAACACCCACAGTCTGA
AGGAGAGGGAGAGATGTTTCTGCCCAGTTTCTATTGGGAAGGAGTCACCTAGTTTTGGCCGGAGCTCGGG
CTGGGCATAAAAGTCAGGGCAGAGCCATCTATTGCTTACATTTGCTTCTGGGATCCAGATCTTTCGAAGC
TAGCGCTACCGGTCGCCACCATGGTGAGCAAGGGCGAGGAGCTGTTCACCGGGGTGGTGCCCATCCTGGT
CGAGCTGGACGGCGACGTAAACGGCCACAAGTTCAGCGTGTCCGGCGAGGGCGAGGGCGATGCCACCTAC
GGCAAGCTGACCCTGAAGCTGATCTGCACCACCGGCAAGCTGCCCGTGCCCTGGCCCACCCTCGTGACCA
CCCTGGGCTACGGCGTGCAGTGCTTCGCCCGCTACCCCGACCACATGAAGCAGCACGACTTCTTCAAGTC
CGCCATGCCCGAAGGCTACGTCCAGGAGCGCACCATCTTCTTCAAGGACGACGGCAACTACAAGACCCGC
GCCGAGGTGAAGTTCGAGGGCGACACCCTGGTGAACCGCATCGAGCTGAAGGGCATCGACTTCAAGGAGG
ACGGCAACATCCTGGGGCACAAGCTGGAGTACAACTACAACAGCCACAACGTCTATATCACCGCCGACAA
GCAGAAGAACGGCATCAAGGCCAACTTCAAGATCCGCCACAACATCGAGGACGGCGGCGTGCAGCTCGCC
GACCACTACCAGCAGAACACCCCCATCGGCGACGGCCCCGTGCTGCTGCCCGACAACCACTACCTGAGCT
ACCAGTCCAAGCTGAGCAAAGACCCCAACGAGAAGCGCGATCACATGGTCCTGCTGGAGTTCGTGACCGC
CGCCGGGATCACTCTCGGCATGGACGAGCTGTACAAGTAAGTCGACGGCGCGCCGCGGCCGCGAATTCGA
TATCATAATCAACCTCTGGATTACAAAATTTGTGAAAGATTGACTGGTATTCTTAACTATGTTGCTCCTT
TTACGCTATGTGGATACGCTGCTTTAATGCCTTTGTATCATGCTATTGCTTCCCGTATGGCTTTCATTTT
CTCCTCCTTGTATAAATCCTGGTTAGTTCTTGCCACGGCGGAACTCATCGCCGCCTGCCTTGCCCGCTGC
TGGACAGGGGCTCGGCTGTTGGGCACTGACAATTCCGTGGCTCGAGAGATCTTCGACTGTGCCTTCTAGT
TGCCAGCCATCTGTTGTTTGCCCCTCCCCCGTGCCTTCCTTGACCCTGGAAGGTGCCACTCCCACTGTCC
TTTCCTAATAAAATGAGGAAATTGCATCGCATTGTCTGAGTAGGTGTCATTCTATTCTGGGGGGTGGGGT
GGGGCAGGACAGCAAGGGGGAGGATTGGGAAGACAATAGCAGGCATGAGATCTCACGTGCGGACCGAGCG
GCCGCAGGAACCCCTAGTGATGGAGTTGGCCACTCCCTCTCTGCGCGCTCGCTCGCTCACTGAGGCCGGG
CGACCAAAGGTCGCCCGACGCCCGGGCTTTGCCCGGGCGGCCTCAGTGAGCGAGCGAGCGCGCAGCTGCC
TGCAGGGGCGCCTGATGCGGTATTTTCTCCTTACGCATCTGTGCGGTATTTCACACCGCATA
[95 nt withheld, positions 2303-2397]
T
[46 nt withheld, positions 2399-2444]
C
[141 nt withheld, positions 2446-2586]
CCTTTGACGTTGGAGTCCACGTTCTTT
[37 nt withheld, positions 2614-2650]
ACTCTATCTCGGGCTATTCTTTTGATTTATAAGGGATTTTGCCGATTTCGGTCTATTGGTTAAAAAATGA
GCTGATTTAACAAAAATTTAACGCGAATTTTAACAAAATATTAACGTTTACAATTTTATGGTGCACTCTC
AGTACAATCTGCTCTGATGCCGCATAGTTAAGCCAGCCCCGACACCCGCCAACACCCGCTGACGCGCCCT
GACGGGCTTGTCTGCTCCCGGCATCCGCTTACAGACAAGCTGTGACCGTCTCCGGGAGCTGCATGTGTCA
GAGGTTTTCACCGTCATCACCGAAACGCGCGAGACGAAAGGGCCTCGTGATACGCCTATTTTTATAGGTT
AATGTCATGATAATAATGGTTTCTTAGACGTCAGGTGGCACTTTTCGGGGAAATGTGCGCGGAACCCCTA
TTTGTTTATTTTTCTAAATACATTCAAATATGTATCCGCTCATGAGACAATAACCCTGATAAATGCTTCA
ATAATATTGAAAAAGGAAGAGTATGAGTATTCAACATTTCCGTGTCGCCCTTATTCCCTTTTTTGCGGCA
TTTTGCCTTCCTGTTTTTGCTCACCCAGAAACGCTGGTGAAAGTAAAAGATGCTGAAGATCAGTTGGGTG
CACGAGTGGGTTACATCGAACTGGATCTCAACAGCGGTAAGATCCTTGAGAGTTTTCGCCCCGAAGAACG
TTTTCCAATGATGAGCACTTTTAAAGTTCTGCTATGTGGCGCGGTATTATCCCGTATTGACGCCGGGCAA
GAGCAACTCGGTCGCCGCATACACTATTCTCAGAATGACTTGGTTGAGTACTCACCAGTCACAGAAAAGC
ATCTTACGGATGGCATGACAGTAAGAGAATTATGCAGTGCTGCCATAACCATGAGTGATAACACTGCGGC
CAACTTACTTCTGACAACGATCGGAGGACCGAAGGAGCTAACCGCTTTTTTGCACAACATGGGGGATCAT
GTAACTCGCCTTGATCGTTGGGAACCGGAGCTGAATGAAGCCATACCAAACGACGAGCGTGACACCACGA
TGCCTGTAGCAATGGCAACAACGTTGCGCAAACTATTAACTGGCGAACTACTTACTCTAGCTTCCCGGCA
ACAATTAATAGACTGGATGGAGGCGGATAAAGTTGCAGGACCACTTCTGCGCTCGGCCCTTCCGGCTGGC
TGGTTTATTGCTGATAAATCTGGAGCCGGTGAGCGTGGGTCTCGCGGTATCATTGCAGCACTGGGGCCAG
ATGGTAAGCCCTCCCGTATCGTAGTTATCTACACGACGGGGAGTCAGGCAACTATGGATGAACGAAATAG
ACAGATCGCTGAGATAGGTGCCTCACTGATTAAGCATTGGTAACTGTCAGACCAAGTTTACTCATATATA
CTTTAGATTGATTTAAAACTTCATTTTTAATTTAAAAGGATCTAGGTGAAGATCCTTTTTGATAATCTCA
TGACCAAAATCCCTTAACGTGAGTTTTCGTTCCACTGAGCGTCAGACCCCGTAGAAAAGATCAAAGGATC
TTCTTGAGATCCTTTTTTTCTGCGCGTAATCTGCTGCTTGCAAACAAAAAAACCACCGCTACCAGCGGTG
GTTTGTTTGCCGGATCAAGAGCTACCAACTCTTTTTCCGAAGGTAACTGGCTTCAGCAGAGCGCAGATAC
CAAATACTGTTCTTCTAGTGTAGCCGTAGTTAGGCCACCACTTCAAGAACTCTGTAGCACCGCCTACATA
CCTCGCTCTGCTAATCCTGTTACCAGTGGCTGCTGCCAGTGGCGATAAGTCGTGTCTTACCGGGTTGGAC
TCAAGACGATAGTTACCGGATAAGGCGCAGCGGTCGGGCTGAACGGGGGGTTCGTGCACACAGCCCAGCT
TGGAGCGAACGACCTACACCGAACTGAGATACCTACAGCGTGAGCTATGAGAAAGCGCCACGCTTCCCGA
AGGGAGAAAGGCGGACAGGTATCCGGTAAGCGGCAGGGTCGGAACAGGAGAGCGCACGAGGGAGCTTCCA
GGGGGAAACGCCTGGTATCTTTATAGTCCTGTCGGGTTTCGCCACCTCTGACTTGAGCGTCGATTTTTGT
GATGCTCGTCAGGGGGGCGGAGCCTATGGAAAAACGCCAGCAACGCGGCCTTTTTACGGTTCCTGGCCTT
TTGCTGGCCTTTTGCTCACATGT
Features (pLannotate 1.2.2; 14 found; start..end, strand, type, name):
     12..39      +  repeat_region  AAV2 ITR (fragment): inverted terminal repeat of adeno-associated virus serotype 2 inverted
     68..95      +  repeat_region  AAV2 ITR (fragment): inverted terminal repeat of adeno-associated virus serotype 2 inverted
    861..1577    +  CDS            SYFP2: SYFP2 is a basic (constitutively fluorescent) yellow fluorescent protein published in 2006, derived from Aequorea victoria. It is reported to be a very rapidly-maturing monomer with moderate acid sensitivity.
   1617..1774    +  misc_feature   WPRE (fragment): woodchuck hepatitis virus posttranscriptional regulatory element
   1780..1860    +  misc_feature   WPRE (fragment): woodchuck hepatitis virus posttranscriptional regulatory element
   1877..1988    +  polyA_signal   bGH poly(A) signal: bovine growth hormone polyadenylation signal
   2106..2246    +  repeat_region  AAV2 ITR: inverted terminal repeat of adeno-associated virus serotype 2 inverted
   2251..2302    -  misc_feature   bom (fragment): basis of mobility region from pBR322
   2321..2776    +  rep_origin     f1 ori (sequence partly withheld): f1 bacteriophage origin of replication; arrow indicates direction of (+) strand synthesis
   2777..2826    -  misc_feature   bom (fragment): basis of mobility region from pBR322
   2928..2963    -  CDS            rop (fragment): Rop protein, which maintains plasmids at low copy number; rop
   3058..3162    +  promoter       AmpR promoter: bla
   3163..4023    +  CDS            AmpR: β-lactamase; bla; confers resistance to ampicillin, carbenicillin, and related antibiotics
   4194..4782    +  rep_origin     ori: high-copy-number ColE1/pMB1/pBR322/pUC origin of replication
