[The description below was written by a language model from this plasmid's Addgene catalogue record and pLannotate feature annotations shown in this document.]
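Description:
AiP1891 - pAAV-AiE2578m-minBG-SYFP2-WPRE3-BGHpA is an AAV transfer plasmid built on a pAAV2 backbone, intended for packaging a recombinant AAV genome that reports enhancer activity in the brain. It is about 4.8 kb and is maintained in bacteria through a high-copy ColE1/pUC-type origin with ampicillin selection from the bla gene under its own promoter. An f1 phage origin and small remnants of pBR322 bom and rop sequences are also annotated in the backbone. The expression cassette is flanked by AAV2 inverted terminal repeats, which provide the cis signals for genome replication and encapsidation. The right ITR is annotated in full, whereas the left one is detected only as two short fragments. This may reflect how difficult these repeats are to sequence and annotate rather than a real truncation, but the record does not settle the point.

The payload places the AiE2578m enhancer upstream of minBG, a minimal beta-globin promoter that has little activity alone, so transcription depends mainly on the enhancer. Neither element is called by the automated annotation, but the unannotated stretch between the left ITR and the reporter is where the plasmid name places them. They drive SYFP2, a rapidly maturing monomeric yellow fluorescent protein derived from Aequorea victoria. Downstream is WPRE3, a shortened woodchuck hepatitis virus posttranscriptional element (annotated as two WPRE fragments) that boosts transcript expression while saving packaging space, followed by the bovine growth hormone polyadenylation signal.

The construct belongs to a collection of enhancer AAVs developed for genetic access to cortical cell types, and its fluorescence is used to label the brain cell populations in which the enhancer is active. The record does not state which cell populations AiE2578m targets.
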