Addgene plasmid #230544: AiP1891 - pAAV-AiE2578m-minBG-SYFP2-WPRE3-BGHpA
Purpose: AiE2578m is an enhancer sequence, designed to drive AAV-mediated transgene expression in specific populations of brain cells
Depositing lab: Allen Institute for Brain Science & Bosiljka Tasic. Depositing organization: Allen Institute. Publication: A suite of enhancer AAVs and transgenic mouse lines for genetic access to cortical cell types. Ben-Simon Y, Hooper M, Narayan S, Daigle TL, Dwivedi D, Way SW, Oster A, Stafford DA, Mich JK, Taormina MJ, Martinez RA, Opitz-Araya X, Roth JR, Alexander JR, Allen S, Amster A, Arbuckle J, Ayala A, Baker PM, Bakken TE, Barcelli T, Barta S, Bendrick J, Bertagnolli D, Bielstein C, Bishwakarma P, Bowlus J, Boyer G, Brouner K, Casian B, Casper T, Chakka AB, Chakrabarty R, Chance RK, Chavan S, Clark M, Colbert K, Collman F, Daniel S, Departee M, DiValentin P, Donadio N, Dotson N, Egdorf T, Fliss T, Gabitto M, Garcia J, Gary A, Gasperini M, Gloe J, Goldy J, Gore BB, Graybuck L, Greisman N, Haeseleer F, Halterman C, Haradon Z, Hastings SD, Helback O, Ho W, Hockemeyer D, Huang C, Huff S, Hunker A, Johansen N, Jones D, Juneau Z, Kalmbach B, Kannan M, Khem S, Kussick E, Kutsal R, Larsen R, Lee C, Lee AY, Leibly M, Lenz GH, Li S, Liang E, Lusk N, Madigan Z, Malloy J, Malone J, McCue R, Melchor J, Mollenkopf T, Moosman S, Morin E, Newman D, Ng L, Ngo K, Omstead V, Otto S, Oyama A, Pena N, Pham T, Phillips E, Pom CA, Potekhina L, Ransford S, Ray PL, Rette D, Reynoldson C, Rimorin C, Rocha D, Ruiz A, Sanchez REA, Sawyer L, Sedeno-Cortes A, Sevigny JP, Shapovalova N, Shepard N, Shulga L, Sigler AR, Siverts L, Soliman S, Somasundaram S, Staats B, Stewart K, Szelenyi E, Tieu M, Trader C, Tran A, van Velthoven CTJ, Walker M, Wang Y, Weed N, Wirthlin M, Wood T, Wynalda B, Yao Z, Zhou T, Ariza J, Dee N, Reding M, Ronellenfitch K, Mufti S, Sunkin SM, Smith KA, Esposito L, Waters J, Thyagarajan B, Yao S, Lein ES, Zeng H, Levi BP, Ngai J, Ting JT, Tasic B. Cell. 2025 May 16:S0092-8674(25)00513-6. doi: 10.1016/j.cell.2025.05.002. PubMed 40403729.
Backbone
  Vector backbone: pAAV2
  Vector type: AAV
Growth in bacteria
  Bacterial resistance: Ampicillin, 100 μg/mL
  Growth temperature: 37°C
  Growth strain: NEB Stable
  Copy number: High Copy
Gene/Insert
  Gene/Insert name: SYFP2
  Species: Synthetic
  Promoter: minBG
  Cloning method: Gibson Cloning
Terms and licenses: Academic/Nonprofit Terms; Industry Terms: Not Available to Industry
How to cite: AiP1891 - pAAV-AiE2578m-minBG-SYFP2-WPRE3-BGHpA was a gift from Allen Institute for Brain Science & Bosiljka Tasic (Addgene plasmid # 230544 ; http://n2t.net/addgene:230544 ; RRID:Addgene_230544)
